Addgene plasmid #233600: ER-long-RspA-NFAST
Purpose: Expression of RspA-NFAST on the ER membrane after a 55 aminoacid linker
Depositing lab: Riccardo Filadi. Depositing organization: CNR, Institute of Neuroscience. Publication: Simultaneous detection of membrane contact dynamics and associated Ca(2+) signals by reversible chemogenetic reporters. Garcia Casas P, Rossini M, Pavenius L, Saeed M, Arnst N, Sonda S, Fernandes T, D'Arsie I, Bruzzone M, Berno V, Raimondi A, Sassano ML, Naia L, Barbieri E, Sigismund S, Agostinis P, Sturlese M, Niemeyer BA, Brismar H, Ankarcrona M, Gautier A, Pizzo P, Filadi R. Nat Commun. 2024 Nov 12;15(1):9775. doi: 10.1038/s41467-024-52985-0. PubMed 39532847.
Backbone
  Vector backbone: pcDNA3
  Vector type: Mammalian Expression
Growth in bacteria
  Bacterial resistance: Ampicillin, 100 μg/mL
  Growth temperature: 37°C
  Growth strain: DH5alpha
  Copy number: High Copy
Gene/Insert
  Gene/Insert name: RspA-NFAST
  Species: O. cuniculus (rabbit); Other
  Promoter: CMV
  Cloning method: Restriction Enzyme; 5′ cloning site Unknown (unknown if destroyed)
Terms and licenses: Academic/Nonprofit Terms; Industry Terms: Not Available to Industry
How to cite: ER-long-RspA-NFAST was a gift from Riccardo Filadi (Addgene plasmid # 233600 ; http://n2t.net/addgene:233600 ; RRID:Addgene_233600)
