[The description below was written by a language model from this plasmid's Addgene catalogue record and pLannotate feature annotations shown in this document.]
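Description:
ER-long-RspA-NFAST is a mammalian expression plasmid of about 6 kb built on the pcDNA3 backbone. It is propagated in E. coli as a high-copy plasmid through its ColE1/pUC-type origin and selected with ampicillin via the β-lactamase gene. An f1 origin is also present. For mammalian cells, the backbone carries a neomycin/kanamycin phosphotransferase gene driven by the SV40 enhancer/early promoter and terminated by an SV40 polyadenylation signal, which in principle allows G418 selection of stable transfectants.

The payload is transcribed from the human CMV immediate-early enhancer and promoter and terminated by the bovine growth hormone poly(A) signal. T7 and SP6 promoters flank the insert. The open reading frame begins with a short segment that the automated annotation matches to a cytochrome P450 2C family member. The catalogue lists rabbit as one source species, so this is most likely an N-terminal P450 membrane anchor that tethers the fusion to the ER membrane, although the record does not say so explicitly. An unannotated stretch follows, in the position expected for the 55-amino-acid linker named in the stated purpose. Next comes a fragment annotated by similarity to photoactive yellow protein, which corresponds to RspA-NFAST, the larger N-terminal half of a split FAST chemogenetic reporter.

On its own, NFAST is not a complete reporter. Fluorescence requires reversible complementation with a CFAST fragment and binding of a fluorogenic ligand. The associated publication concerns reversible chemogenetic reporters of membrane contact dynamics. This construct therefore presumably supplies the ER-anchored half, with the long linker extending its reach, to be paired with a complementary fragment targeted to another organelle membrane.
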