Features (pLannotate 1.2.2; 22 found; start..end, strand, type, name):
     28..80      -  misc_feature   bom (fragment): basis of mobility region from pBR322
    235..614     +  enhancer       CMV enhancer: human cytomegalovirus immediate early enhancer
    615..818     +  promoter       CMV promoter: human cytomegalovirus (CMV) immediate early promoter
    814..847     +  LTR            5' LTR (truncated) (fragment): truncated 5' long terminal repeat (LTR) from HIV-1
    863..881     +  promoter       T7 promoter: promoter for bacteriophage T7 RNA polymerase
    901..1002    +  CDS            CYP2C18 (fragment): CP2CI_HUMAN - Experimental evidence at protein level: Swiss-Prot protein existence level 1. A cytochrome P450 monooxygenase involved in retinoid metabolism. Hydroxylates all trans-retinoic acid (atRA) to 4- hydroxyretinoate and may modulate atRA signaling and clearance. Mechanistically, uses molecular oxygen inserting one oxygen atom into a substrate, and reducing the second into a water molecule, with two electrons provided by NADPH via cytochrome P450 reductase (CPR; NADPH- ferrihemoprotein reductase). From Homo sapiens (Human).
   1162..1503    +  CDS            pyp (fragment): PYP_HALHA - Experimental evidence at protein level: Swiss-Prot protein existence level 1. Photoactive blue light protein. Probably functions as a photoreceptor for a negative phototaxis response. From Halorhodospira halophila (Ectothiorhodospira halophila).
   1540..1558    -  promoter       SP6 promoter: promoter for bacteriophage SP6 RNA polymerase
   1584..1808    +  polyA_signal   bGH poly(A) signal: bovine growth hormone polyadenylation signal
   1812..1833    +  promoter       SV40 promoter (fragment): SV40 enhancer and early promoter
   1854..2282    +  rep_origin     f1 ori (sequence partly withheld): f1 bacteriophage origin of replication; arrow indicates direction of (+) strand synthesis
   2296..2625    +  promoter       SV40 promoter: SV40 enhancer and early promoter
   2692..3483    +  CDS            neo: KKA2_KLEPN - Also known as kan, nptII. Experimental evidence at protein level: Swiss-Prot protein existence level 1. Resistance to kanamycin, neomycin, paromomycin, ribostamycin, butirosin and gentamicin B. From Klebsiella pneumoniae.
   3507..3665    +  CDS            ble (fragment): BLE_KLEPN - Experimental evidence at protein level: Swiss-Prot protein existence level 1. Binding protein with a strong affinity to the bleomycin family of antibiotics. Binds to CL990; an antimitotic-antibiotic compound. From Klebsiella pneumoniae.
   3660..3781    +  polyA_signal   SV40 poly(A) signal: SV40 polyadenylation signal
   3854..3870    -  protein_bind   lac operator: The lac repressor binds to the lac operator to inhibit transcription in E. coli. This inhibition can be relieved by adding lactose or isopropyl-β-D-thiogalactopyranoside (IPTG). lac repressor encoded by lacI
   3878..3908    -  promoter       lac promoter: promoter for the E. coli lac operon
   3923..3944    -  protein_bind   CAP binding site: CAP binding activates transcription in the presence of cAMP. E. coli catabolite activator protein
   3957..4049    -  CDS            lacI (fragment): lac repressor; lacI; The lac repressor binds to the lac operator to inhibit transcription in E. coli. This inhibition can be relieved by adding lactose or isopropyl-β-D-thiogalactopyranoside (IPTG).
   4232..4820    -  rep_origin     ori: high-copy-number ColE1/pMB1/pBR322/pUC origin of replication
   4991..5851    -  CDS            AmpR: β-lactamase; bla; confers resistance to ampicillin, carbenicillin, and related antibiotics
   5852..5956    -  promoter       AmpR promoter: bla
>Addgene plasmid #233600 | ER-long-RspA-NFAST | addgene full sequence | sequence record 468027 | Addgene NGS Result
GACGGATCGGGAGATCTCCCGATCCCCTATGGTGCACTCTCAGTACAATCTGCTCTGATGCCGCATAGTT
AAGCCAGTATCTGCTCCCTGCTTGTGTGTTGGAGGTCGCTGAGTAGTGCGCGAGCAAAATTTAAGCTACA
ACAAGGCAAGGCTTGACCGACAATTGCATGAAGAATCTGCTTAGGGTTAGGCGTTTTGCGCTGCTTCGCG
ATGTACGGGCCAGATATACGCGTTGACATTGATTATTGACTAGTTATTAATAGTAATCAATTACGGGGTC
ATTAGTTCATAGCCCATATATGGAGTTCCGCGTTACATAACTTACGGTAAATGGCCCGCCTGGCTGACCG
CCCAACGACCCCCGCCCATTGACGTCAATAATGACGTATGTTCCCATAGTAACGCCAATAGGGACTTTCC
ATTGACGTCAATGGGTGGAGTATTTACGGTAAACTGCCCACTTGGCAGTACATCAAGTGTATCATATGCC
AAGTACGCCCCCTATTGACGTCAATGACGGTAAATGGCCCGCCTGGCATTATGCCCAGTACATGACCTTA
TGGGACTTTCCTACTTGGCAGTACATCTACGTATTAGTCATCGCTATTACCATGGTGATGCGGTTTTGGC
AGTACATCAATGGGCGTGGATAGCGGTTTGACTCACGGGGATTTCCAAGTCTCCACCCCATTGACGTCAA
TGGGAGTTTGTTTTGGCACCAAAATCAACGGGACTTTCCAAAATGTCGTAACAACTCCGCCCCATTGACG
CAAATGGGCGGTAGGCGTGTACGGTGGGAGGTCTATATAAGCAGAGCTCTCTGGCTAACTAGAGAACCCA
CTGCTTACTGGCTTATCGAAATTAATACGACTCACTATAGGGAGACCCAAGCTTGCCACCATGGACCCTG
TGGTGGTGCTGGGGCTCTGTCTCTCCTGTTTGCTTCTCCTTTCACTCTGGAAACAGAGCTATGGGGGAGG
GTCTGGTGGATCTGGAGGTACCGACTACAAAGACGATGACGACAAGGGCAGCGGAGGAGGCTCCGGAGGA
GGCGGCAGCGGCGGAGGGAAGAAAAGCGGAGGCGGAGGCTCCGGAGGAGGCGGCAGCGGCGGAGGGAAGA
AATCCGGAGGAGGCGGCAGCGGCGGAGGGTCTGGTGGATCCATGGAGACCGTGAGATTCGGCGGCGACGA
CATCGAGAACAGCCTGGCCAAGATGGACGACAAGGCCCTGGACAAGCTGGCCTTCGGCGCCATCCAGCTG
GACGGCAACGGCAAGATCATCCACTACAACGCCGCCGAGGGCACCATCACCGGCAGAGACCCCAAGACCG
TGATCGGCAAGAACTTCTTCACCGACGTGGCCCCCGGCACCCAGAGCAAGGAGTTCCAGGGCAGATTCAA
GGAGGGCGTGCAGAAGGGCGACCTGAACACCATGTTCGAGTGGATGATCCCCACCAGCAGAGGCCCCACC
AAGGTGAAGGTGCACATGAAGAAGGCCATGACCTAAGAATTCCTCGAGCATGCATCTAGAGGGCCCTATT
CTATAGTGTCACCTAAATGCTAGAGCTCGCTGATCAGCCTCGACTGTGCCTTCTAGTTGCCAGCCATCTG
TTGTTTGCCCCTCCCCCGTGCCTTCCTTGACCCTGGAAGGTGCCACTCCCACTGTCCTTTCCTAATAAAA
TGAGGAAATTGCATCGCATTGTCTGAGTAGGTGTCATTCTATTCTGGGGGGTGGGGTGGGGCAGGACAGC
AAGGGGGAGGATTGGGAAGACAATAGCAGGCATGCTGGGGATGCGGTGGGCTCTATGGCTTCTGAGGCGG
AAAGAACCAGCTGGGGCTCTAGGGGGTATCCCC
[124 nt withheld, positions 1854-1977]
C
[91 nt withheld, positions 1979-2069]
A
[49 nt withheld, positions 2071-2119]
CCTTTGACGTTGGAGTCCACGTTCTTT
[37 nt withheld, positions 2147-2183]
ACCCTATCTCGGTCTATTCTTTTGATTTATAAGGGATTTTGCCGATTTCGGCCTATTGGTTAAAAAATGA
GCTGATTTAACAAAAATTTAACGCGAATTAATTCTGTGGAATGTGTGTCAGTTAGGGTGTGGAAAGTCCC
CAGGCTCCCCAGCAGGCAGAAGTATGCAAAGCATGCATCTCAATTAGTCAGCAACCAGGTGTGGAAAGTC
CCCAGGCTCCCCAGCAGGCAGAAGTATGCAAAGCATGCATCTCAATTAGTCAGCAACCATAGTCCCGCCC
CTAACTCCGCCCATCCCGCCCCTAACTCCGCCCAGTTCCGCCCATTCTCCGCCCCATGGCTGACTAATTT
TTTTTATTTATGCAGAGGCCGAGGCCGCCTCTGCCTCTGAGCTATTCCAGAAGTAGTGAGGAGGCTTTTT
TGGAGGCCTAGGCTTTTGCAAAAAGCTCCCGGGAGCTTGTATATCCATTTTCGGATCTGATCAAGAGACA
GGATGAGGATCGTTTCGCATGATTGAACAAGATGGATTGCACGCAGGTTCTCCGGCCGCTTGGGTGGAGA
GGCTATTCGGCTATGACTGGGCACAACAGACAATCGGCTGCTCTGATGCCGCCGTGTTCCGGCTGTCAGC
GCAGGGGCGCCCGGTTCTTTTTGTCAAGACCGACCTGTCCGGTGCCCTGAATGAACTGCAGGACGAGGCA
GCGCGGCTATCGTGGCTGGCCACGACGGGCGTTCCTTGCGCAGCTGTGCTCGACGTTGTCACTGAAGCGG
GAAGGGACTGGCTGCTATTGGGCGAAGTGCCGGGGCAGGATCTCCTGTCATCTCACCTTGCTCCTGCCGA
GAAAGTATCCATCATGGCTGATGCAATGCGGCGGCTGCATACGCTTGATCCGGCTACCTGCCCATTCGAC
CACCAAGCGAAACATCGCATCGAGCGAGCACGTACTCGGATGGAAGCCGGTCTTGTCGATCAGGATGATC
TGGACGAAGAGCATCAGGGGCTCGCGCCAGCCGAACTGTTCGCCAGGCTCAAGGCGCGCATGCCCGACGG
CGAGGATCTCGTCGTGACCCATGGCGATGCCTGCTTGCCGAATATCATGGTGGAAAATGGCCGCTTTTCT
GGATTCATCGACTGTGGCCGGCTGGGTGTGGCGGACCGCTATCAGGACATAGCGTTGGCTACCCGTGATA
TTGCTGAAGAGCTTGGCGGCGAATGGGCTGACCGCTTCCTCGTGCTTTACGGTATCGCCGCTCCCGATTC
GCAGCGCATCGCCTTCTATCGCCTTCTTGACGAGTTCTTCTGAGCGGGACTCTGGGGTTCGAAATGACCG
ACCAAGCGACGCCCAACCTGCCATCACGAGATTTCGATTCCACCGCCGCCTTCTATGAAAGGTTGGGCTT
CGGAATCGTTTTCCGGGACGCCGGCTGGATGATCCTCCAGCGCGGGGATCTCATGCTGGAGTTCTTCGCC
CACCCCAACTTGTTTATTGCAGCTTATAATGGTTACAAATAAAGCAATAGCATCACAAATTTCACAAATA
AAGCATTTTTTTCACTGCATTCTAGTTGTGGTTTGTCCAAACTCATCAATGTATCTTATCATGTCTGTAT
ACCGTCGACCTCTAGCTAGAGCTTGGCGTAATCATGGTCATAGCTGTTTCCTGTGTGAAATTGTTATCCG
CTCACAATTCCACACAACATACGAGCCGGAAGCATAAAGTGTAAAGCCTGGGGTGCCTAATGAGTGAGCT
AACTCACATTAATTGCGTTGCGCTCACTGCCCGCTTTCCAGTCGGGAAACCTGTCGTGCCAGCTGCATTA
ATGAATCGGCCAACGCGCGGGGAGAGGCGGTTTGCGTATTGGGCGCTCTTCCGCTTCCTCGCTCACTGAC
TCGCTGCGCTCGGTCGTTCGGCTGCGGCGAGCGGTATCAGCTCACTCAAAGGCGGTAATACGGTTATCCA
CAGAATCAGGGGATAACGCAGGAAAGAACATGTGAGCAAAAGGCCAGCAAAAGGCCAGGAACCGTAAAAA
GGCCGCGTTGCTGGCGTTTTTCCATAGGCTCCGCCCCCCTGACGAGCATCACAAAAATCGACGCTCAAGT
CAGAGGTGGCGAAACCCGACAGGACTATAAAGATACCAGGCGTTTCCCCCTGGAAGCTCCCTCGTGCGCT
CTCCTGTTCCGACCCTGCCGCTTACCGGATACCTGTCCGCCTTTCTCCCTTCGGGAAGCGTGGCGCTTTC
TCATAGCTCACGCTGTAGGTATCTCAGTTCGGTGTAGGTCGTTCGCTCCAAGCTGGGCTGTGTGCACGAA
CCCCCCGTTCAGCCCGACCGCTGCGCCTTATCCGGTAACTATCGTCTTGAGTCCAACCCGGTAAGACACG
ACTTATCGCCACTGGCAGCAGCCACTGGTAACAGGATTAGCAGAGCGAGGTATGTAGGCGGTGCTACAGA
GTTCTTGAAGTGGTGGCCTAACTACGGCTACACTAGAAGAACAGTATTTGGTATCTGCGCTCTGCTGAAG
CCAGTTACCTTCGGAAAAAGAGTTGGTAGCTCTTGATCCGGCAAACAAACCACCGCTGGTAGCGGTGGTT
TTTTTGTTTGCAAGCAGCAGATTACGCGCAGAAAAAAAGGATCTCAAGAAGATCCTTTGATCTTTTCTAC
GGGGTCTGACGCTCAGTGGAACGAAAACTCACGTTAAGGGATTTTGGTCATGAGATTATCAAAAAGGATC
TTCACCTAGATCCTTTTAAATTAAAAATGAAGTTTTAAATCAATCTAAAGTATATATGAGTAAACTTGGT
CTGACAGTTACCAATGCTTAATCAGTGAGGCACCTATCTCAGCGATCTGTCTATTTCGTTCATCCATAGT
TGCCTGACTCCCCGTCGTGTAGATAACTACGATACGGGAGGGCTTACCATCTGGCCCCAGTGCTGCAATG
ATACCGCGAGACCCACGCTCACCGGCTCCAGATTTATCAGCAATAAACCAGCCAGCCGGAAGGGCCGAGC
GCAGAAGTGGTCCTGCAACTTTATCCGCCTCCATCCAGTCTATTAATTGTTGCCGGGAAGCTAGAGTAAG
TAGTTCGCCAGTTAATAGTTTGCGCAACGTTGTTGCCATTGCTACAGGCATCGTGGTGTCACGCTCGTCG
TTTGGTATGGCTTCATTCAGCTCCGGTTCCCAACGATCAAGGCGAGTTACATGATCCCCCATGTTGTGCA
AAAAAGCGGTTAGCTCCTTCGGTCCTCCGATCGTTGTCAGAAGTAAGTTGGCCGCAGTGTTATCACTCAT
GGTTATGGCAGCACTGCATAATTCTCTTACTGTCATGCCATCCGTAAGATGCTTTTCTGTGACTGGTGAG
TACTCAACCAAGTCATTCTGAGAATAGTGTATGCGGCGACCGAGTTGCTCTTGCCCGGCGTCAATACGGG
ATAATACCGCGCCACATAGCAGAACTTTAAAAGTGCTCATCATTGGAAAACGTTCTTCGGGGCGAAAACT
CTCAAGGATCTTACCGCTGTTGAGATCCAGTTCGATGTAACCCACTCGTGCACCCAACTGATCTTCAGCA
TCTTTTACTTTCACCAGCGTTTCTGGGTGAGCAAAAACAGGAAGGCAAAATGCCGCAAAAAAGGGAATAA
GGGCGACACGGAAATGTTGAATACTCATACTCTTCCTTTTTCAATATTATTGAAGCATTTATCAGGGTTA
TTGTCTCATGAGCGGATACATATTTGAATGTATTTAGAAAAATAAACAAATAGGGGTTCCGCGCACATTT
CCCCGAAAAGTGCCACCTGACGTC
