>Addgene plasmid #233600 | ER-long-RspA-NFAST | depositor partial sequence | sequence record 468249 | ER-long-RspA-NFAST
AAGCTTGCCACCATGGACCCTGTGGTGGTGCTGGGGCTCTGTCTCTCCTGTTTGCTTCTCCTTTCACTCT
GGAAACAGAGCTATGGGGGAGGGTCTGGTGGATCTGGAGGTACCGACTACAAAGACGATGACGACAAGGG
CAGCGGAGGAGGCTCCGGAGGAGGCGGCAGCGGCGGAGGGAAGAAAAGCGGAGGCGGAGGCTCCGGAGGA
GGCGGCAGCGGCGGAGGGAAGAAATCCGGAGGAGGCGGCAGCGGCGGAGGGTCTGGTGGATCCATGGAGA
CCGTGAGATTCGGCGGCGACGACATCGAGAACAGCCTGGCCAAGATGGACGACAAGGCCCTGGACAAGCT
GGCCTTCGGCGCCATCCAGCTGGACGGCAACGGCAAGATCATCCACTACAACGCCGCCGAGGGCACCATC
ACCGGCAGAGACCCCAAGACCGTGATCGGCAAGAACTTCTTCACCGACGTGGCCCCCGGCACCCAGAGCA
AGGAGTTCCAGGGCAGATTCAAGGAGGGCGTGCAGAAGGGCGACCTGAACACCATGTTCGAGTGGATGAT
CCCCACCAGCAGAGGCCCCACCAAGGTGAAGGTGCACATGAAGAAGGCCATGACCTAAGAATTC
